>Addgene plasmid #143857 | TFORF1865 | addgene full sequence | sequence record 391578 | Addgene NGS Result
TTAATGTAGTCTTATGCAATACTCTTGTAGTCTTGCAACATGGTAACGATGAGTTAGCAACATGCCTTAC
AAGGAGAGAAAAAGCACCGTGCATGCCGATTGGTGGAAGTAAGGTGGTACGATCGTGCCTTATTAGGAAG
GCAACAGACGGGTCTGACATGGATTGGACGAACCACTGAATTGCCGCATTGCAGAGATATTGTATTTAAG
TGCCTAGCTCGATACATAAACGGGTCTCTCTGGTTAGACCAGATCTGAGCCTGGGAGCTCTCTGGCTAAC
TAGGGAACCCACTGCTTAAGCCTCAATAAAGCTTGCCTTGAGTGCTTCAAGTAGTGTGTGCCCGTCTGTT
GTGTGACTCTGGTAACTAGAGATCCCTCAGACCCTTTTAGTCAGTGTGGAAAATCTCTAGCAGTGGCGCC
CGAACAGGGACTTGAAAGCGAAAGGGAAACCAGAGGAGCTCTCTCGACGCAGGACTCGGCTTGCTGAAGC
GCGCACGGCAAGAGGCGAGGGGCGGCGACTGGTGAGTACGCCAAAAATTTTGACTAGCGGAGGCTAGAAG
GAGAGAGATGGGTGCGAGAGCGTCAGTATTAAGCGGGGGAGAATTAGATCGCGATGGGAAAAAATTCGGT
TAAGGCCAGGGGGAAAGAAAAAATATAAATTAAAACATATAGTATGGGCAAGCAGGGAGCTAGAACGATT
CGCAGTTAATCCTGGCCTGTTAGAAACATCAGAAGGCTGTAGACAAATACTGGGACAGCTACAACCATCC
CTTCAGACAGGATCAGAAGAACTTAGATCATTATATAATACAGTAGCAACCCTCTATTGTGTGCATCAAA
GGATAGAGATAAAAGACACCAAGGAAGCTTTAGACAAGATAGAGGAAGAGCAAAACAAAAGTAAGACCAC
CGCACAGCAAGCGGCCGCTGATCTTCAGACCTGGAGGAGGAGATATGAGGGACAATTGGAGAAGTGAATT
ATATAAATATAAAGTAGTAAAAATTGAACCATTAGGAGTAGCACCCACCAAGGCAAAGAGAAGAGTGGTG
CAGAGAGAAAAAAGAGCAGTGGGAATAGGAGCTTTGTTCCTTGGGTTCTTGGGAGCAGCAGGAAGCACTA
TGGGCGCAGCGTCAATGACGCTGACGGTACAGGCCAGACAATTATTGTCTGGTATAGTGCAGCAGCAGAA
CAATTTGCTGAGGGCTATTGAGGCGCAACAGCATCTGTTGCAACTCACAGTCTGGGGCATCAAGCAGCTC
CAGGCAAGAATCCTGGCTGTGGAAAGATACCTAAAGGATCAACAGCTCCTGGGGATTTGGGGTTGCTCTG
GAAAACTCATTTGCACCACTGCTGTGCCTTGGAATGCTAGTTGGAGTAATAAATCTCTGGAACAGATTTG
GAATCACACGACCTGGATGGAGTGGGACAGAGAAATTAACAATTACACAAGCTTAATACACTCCTTAATT
GAAGAATCGCAAAACCAGCAAGAAAAGAATGAACAAGAATTATTGGAATTAGATAAATGGGCAAGTTTGT
GGAATTGGTTTAACATAACAAATTGGCTGTGGTATATAAAATTATTCATAATGATAGTAGGAGGCTTGGT
AGGTTTAAGAATAGTTTTTGCTGTACTTTCTATAGTGAATAGAGTTAGGCAGGGATATTCACCATTATCG
TTTCAGACCCACCTCCCAACCCCGAGGGGACCCATGCATTGCATCTCAATTAGTCAGCAACCAGGTGTGG
AAAGTCCCCAGGCTCCCCAGCAGGCAGAAGTATGCAAAGCATGCGTCTCAATTAGTCAGCAACCATAGTC
CCGCCCCTAACTCCGCCCATCCCGCCCCTAACTCCGCCCAGTTCCGCCCATTCTCCGCCCCATGGCTGAC
TAATTTTTTTTATTTATGCAGAGGCCGAGGCCGCCTCGGCCTCTGAGCTATTCCAGAAGTAGTGAGGAGG
CTTTTTTGGAGGCCTAGGCTTTTGCAAAAAGCTTTCTAGAGGTACCACCGGAGCTTACCATGACCGAGTA
CAAGCCCACGGTGCGCCTCGCCACCCGCGACGACGTCCCCAGGGCCGTACGCACCCTCGCCGCCGCGTTC
GCCGACTACCCCGCCACGCGCCACACCGTCGATCCGGACCGCCACATCGAGCGGGTCACCGAGCTGCAAG
AACTCTTCCTCACGCGCGTCGGGCTCGACATCGGCAAGGTGTGGGTCGCGGACGACGGCGCCGCCGTGGC
GGTCTGGACCACGCCGGAGAGCGTCGAAGCGGGGGCGGTGTTCGCCGAGATCGGCCCGCGCATGGCCGAG
TTGAGCGGTTCCCGGCTGGCCGCGCAGCAACAGATGGAAGGCCTCCTGGCGCCGCACCGGCCCAAGGAGC
CCGCGTGGTTCCTGGCCACCGTCGGCGTCTCGCCCGACCACCAGGGCAAGGGTCTGGGCAGCGCCGTCGT
GCTCCCCGGAGTGGAGGCGGCCGAGCGCGCCGGGGTGCCCGCCTTCCTGGAGACCTCCGCGCCCCGCAAC
CTCCCCTTCTACGAGCGGCTCGGCTTCACCGTCACCGCCGACGTCGAGGTGCCCGAAGGACCGCGCACCT
GGTGCATGACCCGCAAGCCCGGTGCCAGTTAACGAATTCTAGATCTTGAGACAAATGGCAGTATTCATCC
ACAATTTTAAAAGAAAAGGGGGGATTGGGGGGTACAGTGCAGGGGAAAGAATAGTAGACATAATAGCAAC
AGACATACAAACTAAAGAATTACAAAAACAAATTACAAAAATTCAAAATTTTCGGGTTTATTACAGGGAC
AGCAGAGATCCACTTTGGCGCCGGCTCGAGGCCTGCAGGTGCAAAGATGGATAAAGTTTTAAACAGAGAG
GAATCTTTGCAGCTAATGGACCTTCTAGGTCTTGAAAGGAGTGGGAATTGGCTCCGGTGCCCGTCAGTGG
GCAGAGCGCACATCGCCCACAGTCCCCGAGAAGTTGGGGGGAGGGGTCGGCAATTGAACCGGTGCCTAGA
GAAGGTGGCGCGGGGTAAACTGGGAAAGTGATGTCGTGTACTGGCTCCGCCTTTTTCCCGAGGGTGGGGG
AGAACCGTATATAAGTGCAGTAGTCGCCGTGAACGTTCTTTTTCGCAACGGGTTTGCCGCCAGAACACAG
GTAAGTGCCGTGTGTGGTTCCCGCGGGCCTGGCCTCTTTACGGGTTATGGCCCTTGCGTGCCTTGAATTA
CTTCCACCTGGCTGCAGTACGTGATTCTTGATCCCGAGCTTCGGGTTGGAAGTGGGTGGGAGAGTTCGAG
GCCTTGCGCTTAAGGAGCCCCTTCGCCTCGTGCTTGAGTTGAGGCCTGGCCTGGGCGCTGGGGCCGCCGC
GTGCGAATCTGGTGGCACCTTCGCGCCTGTCTCGCTGCTTTCGATAAGTCTCTAGCCATTTAAAATTTTT
GATGACCTGCTGCGACGCTTTTTTTCTGGCAAGATAGTCTTGTAAATGCGGGCCAAGATCTGCACACTGG
TATTTCGGTTTTTGGGGCCGCGGGCGGCGACGGGGCCCGTGCGTCCCAGCGCACATGTTCGGCGAGGCGG
GGCCTGCGAGCGCGGCCACCGAGAATCGGACGGGGGTAGTCTCAAGCTGGCCGGCCTGCTCTGGTGCCTG
GCCTCGCGCCGCCGTGTATCGCCCCGCCCTGGGCGGCAAGGCTGGCCCGGTCGGCACCAGTTGCGTGAGC
GGAAAGATGGCCGCTTCCCGGCCCTGCTGCAGGGAGCTCAAAATGGAGGACGCGGCGCTCGGGAGAGCGG
GCGGGTGAGTCACCCACACAAAGGAAAAGGGCCTTTCCGTCCTCAGCCGTCGCTTCATGTGACTCCACGG
AGTACCGGGCGCCGTCCAGGCACCTCGATTAGTTCTCGAGCTTTTGGAGTACGTCGTCTTTAGGTTGGGG
GGAGGGGTTTTATGCGATGGAGTTTCCCCACACTGAGTGGGTGGAGACTGAAGTTAGGCCAGCTTGGCAC
TTGATGTAATTCTCCTTGGAATTTGCCCTTTTTGAGTTTGGATCTTGGTTCATTCTCAAGCCTCAGACAG
TGGTTCAAAGTTTTTTTCTTCCATTTCAGGTGTCGTGAGGCTAGCACCGCCACCATGGTTCACTCCAGCA
TGGGGGCTCCAGAAATAAGAATGTCTAAGCCCCTGGAGGCCGAGAAGCAAGGTCTGGACTCCCCATCAGA
GCACACAGACACCGAAAGAAATGGACCAGACACTAATCATCAGAACCCCCAAAATAAGACCTCCCCATTC
TCCGTGTCCCCAACTGGCCCCAGTACAAAGGTGGGCATTCTCTCTGGCCTCCACTTAACATTCTGGGGTC
CCGGACCCTGCCTCTCTCCCCCCCAGATCAAGGCTGAAGACCCCAGTGGCGATTCAGCCCCAGCAGCACC
CCTGCCCCCTCAGCCGGCCCAGCCTCATCTGCCCCAGGCCCAACTCATGTTGACGGGCAGCCAGCTAGCT
GGGGACATACAGCAGCTCCTCCAGCTCCAGCAGCTGGTGCTTGTGCCAGGCCACCACCTCCAGCCACCTG
CTCAGTTCCTGCTACCGCAGGCCCAGCAGAGCCAGCCAGGCCTGCTACCGACACCAAATCTATTCCAGCT
ACCTCAGCAAACCCAGGGAGCTCTTCTGACCTCCCAGCCCCGGGCCGGGCTTCCCACACAGCCCCCCAAA
TGCTTGGAGCCACCATCCCACCCCGAGGAGCCCAGTGATCTGGAGGAGCTGGAGCAATTCGCCCGCACCT
TCAAGCAACGCCGCATCAAGCTGGGCTTCACGCAGGGTGATGTGGGCCTGGCCATGGGCAAGCTCTACGG
CAACGACTTCAGCCAGACGACCATTTCCCGCTTCGAGGCCCTCAACCTGAGCTTCAAGAACATGTGCAAA
CTCAAGCCCCTCCTGGAGAAGTGGCTCAACGATGCAGAGACTATGTCTGTGGACTCAAGCCTGCCCAGCC
CCAACCAGCTGAGCAGCCCCAGCCTGGGTTTCGACGGCCTGCCCGGCCGGAGACGCAAGAAGAGGACCAG
CATCGAGACAAACGTCCGCTTCGCCTTAGAGAAGAGTTTTCTAGCGAACCAGAAGCCTACCTCAGAGGAG
ATCCTGCTGATCGCCGAGCAGCTGCACATGGAGAAGGAAGTGATCCGCGTCTGGTTCTGCAACCGGCGCC
AGAAGGAGAAACGCATCAACCCCTGCAGTGCGGCCCCCATGCTGCCCAGCCCAGGGAAGCCGGCCAGCTA
CAGCCCCCATATGGTCACACCCCAAGGGGGCGCGGGGACCTTACCGTTGTCCCAAGCTTCCAGCAGTCTG
AGCACAACAGTTACTACCTTATCCTCAGCTGTGGGGACGCTCCACCCCAGCCGGACAGCTGGAGGGGGTG
GGGGCGGGGGCGGGGCTGCGCCCCCCCTCAATTCCATCCCCTCTGTCACTCCCCCACCCCCGGCCACCAC
CAACAGCACAAACCCCAGCCCTCAAGGCAGCCACTCGGCTATCGGCTTGTCAGGCCTGAACCCCAGCACG
GGCCCTGGCCTCTGGTGGAACCCTGCCCCTTACCAGCCTTAGTAATGAACTAGTCCGTAACTTGAAAGTA
TTTCGATTTCTTGGCTTTATATATCTTGTGGAAAGGACGAGTTTCAACAAATATTTGTCTATAAACGCGT
TAAGTCGACAATCAACCTCTGGATTACAAAATTTGTGAAAGATTGACTGGTATTCTTAACTATGTTGCTC
CTTTTACGCTATGTGGATACGCTGCTTTAATGCCTTTGTATCATGCTATTGCTTCCCGTATGGCTTTCAT
TTTCTCCTCCTTGTATAAATCCTGGTTGCTGTCTCTTTATGAGGAGTTGTGGCCCGTTGTCAGGCAACGT
GGCGTGGTGTGCACTGTGTTTGCTGACGCAACCCCCACTGGTTGGGGCATTGCCACCACCTGTCAGCTCC
TTTCCGGGACTTTCGCTTTCCCCCTCCCTATTGCCACGGCGGAACTCATCGCCGCCTGCCTTGCCCGCTG
CTGGACAGGGGCTCGGCTGTTGGGCACTGACAATTCCGTGGTGTTGTCGGGGAAATCATCGTCCTTTCCT
TGGCTGCTCGCCTGTGTTGCCACCTGGATTCTGCGCGGGACGTCCTTCTGCTACGTCCCTTCGGCCCTCA
ATCCAGCGGACCTTCCTTCCCGCGGCCTGCTGCCGGCTCTGCGGCCTCTTCCGCGTCTTCGCCTTCGCCC
TCAGACGAGTCGGATCTCCCTTTGGGCCGCCTCCCCGCGTCGACTTTAAGACCAATGACTTACAAGGCAG
CTGTAGATCTTAGCCACTTTTTAAAAGAAAAGGGGGGACTGGAAGGGCTAATTCACTCCCAACGAAGACA
AGATCTGCTTTTTGCTTGTACTGGGTCTCTCTGGTTAGACCAGATCTGAGCCTGGGAGCTCTCTGGCTAA
CTAGGGAACCCACTGCTTAAGCCTCAATAAAGCTTGCCTTGAGTGCTTCAAGTAGTGTGTGCCCGTCTGT
TGTGTGACTCTGGTAACTAGAGATCCCTCAGACCCTTTTAGTCAGTGTGGAAAATCTCTAGCAGTACGTA
TAGTAGTTCATGTCATCTTATTATTCAGTATTTATAACTTGCAAAGAAATGAATATCAGAGAGTGAGAGG
AACTTGTTTATTGCAGCTTATAATGGTTACAAATAAAGCAATAGCATCACAAATTTCACAAATAAAGCAT
TTTTTTCACTGCATTCTAGTTGTGGTTTGTCCAAACTCATCAATGTATCTTATCATGTCTGGCTCTAGCT
ATCCCGCCCCTAACTCCGCCCATCCCGCCCCTAACTCCGCCCAGTTCCGCCCATTCTCCGCCCCATGGCT
GACTAATTTTTTTTATTTATGCAGAGGCCGAGGCCGCCTCGGCCTCTGAGCTATTCCAGAAGTAGTGAGG
AGGCTTTTTTGGAGGCCTAGGGACGTACCCAATTCGCCCTATAGTGAGTCGTATTACGCGCGCTCACTGG
CCGTCGTTTTACAACGTCGTGACTGGGAAAACCCTGGCGTTACCCAACTTAATCGCCTTGCAGCACATCC
CCCTTTCGCCAGCTGGCGTAATAGCGAAGAGGCCCGCACCGATCGCCCTTCCCAACAGTTGCGCAGCCTG
AATGGCGAATGGG
[124 nt withheld, positions 7154-7277]
C
[91 nt withheld, positions 7279-7369]
A
[49 nt withheld, positions 7371-7419]
CCTTTGACGTTGGAGTCCACGTTCTTT
[37 nt withheld, positions 7447-7483]
ACCCTATCTCGGTCTATTCTTTTGATTTATAAGGGATTTTGCCGATTTCGGCCTATTGGTTAAAAAATGA
GCTGATTTAACAAAAATTTAACGCGAATTTTAACAAAATATTAACGCTTACAATTTAGGTGGCACTTTTC
GGGGAAATGTGCGCGGAACCCCTATTTGTTTATTTTTCTAAATACATTCAAATATGTATCCGCTCATGAG
ACAATAACCCTGATAAATGCTTCAATAATATTGAAAAAGGAAGAGTATGAGTATTCAACATTTCCGTGTC
GCCCTTATTCCCTTTTTTGCGGCATTTTGCCTTCCTGTTTTTGCTCACCCAGAAACGCTGGTGAAAGTAA
AAGATGCTGAAGATCAGTTGGGTGCACGAGTGGGTTACATCGAACTGGATCTCAACAGCGGTAAGATCCT
TGAGAGTTTTCGCCCCGAAGAACGTTTTCCAATGATGAGCACTTTTAAAGTTCTGCTATGTGGCGCGGTA
TTATCCCGTATTGACGCCGGGCAAGAGCAACTCGGTCGCCGCATACACTATTCTCAGAATGACTTGGTTG
AGTACTCACCAGTCACAGAAAAGCATCTTACGGATGGCATGACAGTAAGAGAATTATGCAGTGCTGCCAT
AACCATGAGTGATAACACTGCGGCCAACTTACTTCTGACAACGATCGGAGGACCGAAGGAGCTAACCGCT
TTTTTGCACAACATGGGGGATCATGTAACTCGCCTTGATCGTTGGGAACCGGAGCTGAATGAAGCCATAC
CAAACGACGAGCGTGACACCACGATGCCTGTAGCAATGGCAACAACGTTGCGCAAACTATTAACTGGCGA
ACTACTTACTCTAGCTTCCCGGCAACAATTAATAGACTGGATGGAGGCGGATAAAGTTGCAGGACCACTT
CTGCGCTCGGCCCTTCCGGCTGGCTGGTTTATTGCTGATAAATCTGGAGCCGGTGAGCGTGGGTCTCGCG
GTATCATTGCAGCACTGGGGCCAGATGGTAAGCCCTCCCGTATCGTAGTTATCTACACGACGGGGAGTCA
GGCAACTATGGATGAACGAAATAGACAGATCGCTGAGATAGGTGCCTCACTGATTAAGCATTGGTAACTG
TCAGACCAAGTTTACTCATATATACTTTAGATTGATTTAAAACTTCATTTTTAATTTAAAAGGATCTAGG
TGAAGATCCTTTTTGATAATCTCATGACCAAAATCCCTTAACGTGAGTTTTCGTTCCACTGAGCGTCAGA
CCCCGTAGAAAAGATCAAAGGATCTTCTTGAGATCCTTTTTTTCTGCGCGTAATCTGCTGCTTGCAAACA
AAAAAACCACCGCTACCAGCGGTGGTTTGTTTGCCGGATCAAGAGCTACCAACTCTTTTTCCGAAGGTAA
CTGGCTTCAGCAGAGCGCAGATACCAAATACTGTTCTTCTAGTGTAGCCGTAGTTAGGCCACCACTTCAA
GAACTCTGTAGCACCGCCTACATACCTCGCTCTGCTAATCCTGTTACCAGTGGCTGCTGCCAGTGGCGAT
AAGTCGTGTCTTACCGGGTTGGACTCAAGACGATAGTTACCGGATAAGGCGCAGCGGTCGGGCTGAACGG
GGGGTTCGTGCACACAGCCCAGCTTGGAGCGAACGACCTACACCGAACTGAGATACCTACAGCGTGAGCT
ATGAGAAAGCGCCACGCTTCCCGAAGGGAGAAAGGCGGACAGGTATCCGGTAAGCGGCAGGGTCGGAACA
GGAGAGCGCACGAGGGAGCTTCCAGGGGGAAACGCCTGGTATCTTTATAGTCCTGTCGGGTTTCGCCACC
TCTGACTTGAGCGTCGATTTTTGTGATGCTCGTCAGGGGGGCGGAGCCTATGGAAAAACGCCAGCAACGC
GGCCTTTTTACGGTTCCTGGCCTTTTGCTGGCCTTTTGCTCACATGTTCTTTCCTGCGTTATCCCCTGAT
TCTGTGGATAACCGTATTACCGCCTTTGAGTGAGCTGATACCGCTCGCCGCAGCCGAACGACCGAGCGCA
GCGAGTCAGTGAGCGAGGAAGCGGAAGAGCGCCCAATACGCAAACCGCCTCTCCCCGCGCGTTGGCCGAT
TCATTAATGCAGCTGGCACGACAGGTTTCCCGACTGGAAAGCGGGCAGTGAGCGCAACGCAATTAATGTG
AGTTAGCTCACTCATTAGGCACCCCAGGCTTTACACTTTATGCTTCCGGCTCGTATGTTGTGTGGAATTG
TGAGCGGATAACAATTTCACACAGGAAACAGCTATGACCATGATTACGCCAAGCGCGCAATTAACCCTCA
CTAAAGGGAACAAAAGCTGGAGCTGCAAGC
Features (pLannotate 1.2.2; 31 found; start..end, strand, type, name):
      5..231     +  promoter       RSV promoter: Rous sarcoma virus enhancer/promoter
    232..412     +  LTR            5' LTR (truncated): truncated 5' long terminal repeat (LTR) from HIV-1
    459..584     +  misc_feature   HIV-1 Ψ: packaging signal of human immunodeficiency virus type 1
    568..931     +  CDS            HIV-1 gag (fragment): gag protein from human immunodeficiency virus 1; gag
   1077..1310    +  misc_feature   RRE: The Rev response element (RRE) of HIV-1 allows for Rev-dependent mRNA export from the nucleus to the cytoplasm.
   1687..1713    +  CDS            Rev (fragment): human immunodeficiency virus 1 (HIV-1) Rev protein; rev; enhances nuclear export of unspliced and incompletely spliced viral mRNAs
   1720..1743    +  promoter       SV40 promoter (fragment): SV40 early promoter
   1744..1815    +  promoter       SV40 promoter (fragment): SV40 enhancer and early promoter
   1839..1974    +  rep_origin     SV40 ori: SV40 origin of replication
   2020..2616    +  CDS            PuroR (fragment): puromycin N-acetyltransferase; pac from Streptomyces; confers resistance to puromycin
   2665..2782    +  misc_feature   cPPT/CTS: central polypurine tract and central termination sequence of HIV-1
   2847..2913    +  CDS            small t antigen (fragment): SV40 (simian virus 40) small t antigen
   2920..4098    +  promoter       EF-1α promoter: strong constitutive promoter for human elongation factor EF-1α
   4115..5569    +  CDS            POU2F2: PO2F2_HUMAN - Also known as OCT2, OTF2. Experimental evidence at protein level: Swiss-Prot protein existence level 1. [Isoform 5]: Activates the U2 small nuclear RNA (snRNA) promoter. From Homo sapiens (Human).
   5585..5638    +  promoter       U6 promoter (fragment): RNA polymerase III promoter for human U6 snRNA
   5680..6268    +  misc_feature   WPRE: woodchuck hepatitis virus posttranscriptional regulatory element
   6319..6338    +  misc_feature   cPPT/CTS (fragment): central polypurine tract and central termination sequence of HIV-1
   6340..6573    +  LTR            3' LTR (ΔU3): self-inactivating 3' long terminal repeat (LTR) from HIV-1
   6651..6772    +  polyA_signal   SV40 poly(A) signal: SV40 polyadenylation signal
   6812..6947    +  rep_origin     SV40 ori: SV40 origin of replication
   6968..6986    -  promoter       T7 promoter: promoter for bacteriophage T7 RNA polymerase
   6994..7149    +  CDS            lacZα (fragment): LacZα fragment of β-galactosidase; lacZ fragment
   7154..7582    +  rep_origin     f1 ori (sequence partly withheld): f1 bacteriophage origin of replication; arrow indicates direction of (+) strand synthesis
   7635..7739    +  promoter       AmpR promoter: bla
   7740..8600    +  CDS            AmpR: β-lactamase; bla; confers resistance to ampicillin, carbenicillin, and related antibiotics
   8771..9359    +  rep_origin     ori: high-copy-number ColE1/pMB1/pBR322/pUC origin of replication
   9542..9634    +  CDS            lacI (fragment): lac repressor; lacI; The lac repressor binds to the lac operator to inhibit transcription in E. coli. This inhibition can be relieved by adding lactose or isopropyl-β-D-thiogalactopyranoside (IPTG).
   9647..9668    +  protein_bind   CAP binding site: CAP binding activates transcription in the presence of cAMP. E. coli catabolite activator protein
   9683..9713    +  promoter       lac promoter: promoter for the E. coli lac operon
   9721..9737    +  protein_bind   lac operator: The lac repressor binds to the lac operator to inhibit transcription in E. coli. This inhibition can be relieved by adding lactose or isopropyl-β-D-thiogalactopyranoside (IPTG). lac repressor encoded by lacI
   9782..9800    +  promoter       T3 promoter: promoter for bacteriophage T3 RNA polymerase
