[The description below was written by a language model from this plasmid's Addgene catalogue record and pLannotate feature annotations shown in this document.]
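Description:
TFORF1865 is a lentiviral mammalian expression plasmid built on the pLX_TRC317 backbone and carrying the human transcription factor POU2F2 (also known as OCT2 or OTF2) as a synthesized open reading frame. It belongs to a large collection of transcription factor ORF constructs, each tagged with a unique 24-bp barcode so that individual factors can be identified by sequencing in pooled overexpression screens, such as those used to map directed differentiation. The barcode itself is not annotated in the feature table, so its exact position is not given in the record. In bacteria the plasmid is maintained by a high-copy ColE1/pUC-type origin and selected with ampicillin through the β-lactamase gene. An f1 origin and leftover lac, T7 and T3 cloning-vector elements are also present. The depositor warns that the plasmid can recombine, as is common for LTR-containing vectors.

The viral portion has a third-generation, self-inactivating layout. An RSV promoter fused to a truncated HIV-1 5' LTR drives genomic RNA production in packaging cells, followed by the Ψ packaging signal with a gag fragment, the Rev response element for Rev-dependent nuclear export, and a ΔU3 3' LTR that disables LTR promoter activity after integration. Within the transferred region, an SV40 early promoter drives puromycin N-acetyltransferase for selecting transduced cells. A cPPT/CTS element then aids nuclear import of the provirus, and the strong constitutive EF-1α promoter drives the POU2F2 coding sequence. A WPRE downstream of the ORF enhances transcript stability and expression. A short U6 promoter fragment lies between the ORF and the WPRE, but the record does not explain its function. An SV40 polyadenylation signal sits beyond the 3' LTR.
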