Addgene plasmid #143857: TFORF1865
Purpose: Lentiviral vector for overexpressing transcription factor ORFs with unique 24-bp barcodes. Barcodes facilitate identification of transcription factors in pooled screens.
Depositing lab: Feng Zhang. Depositing organization: Broad Institute. Publication: A transcription factor atlas of directed differentiation. Joung J, Ma S, Tay T, Geiger-Schuller KR, Kirchgatterer PC, Verdine VK, Guo B, Arias-Garcia MA, Allen WE, Singh A, Kuksenko O, Abudayyeh OO, Gootenberg JS, Fu Z, Macrae RK, Buenrostro JD, Regev A, Zhang F. Cell. 2023 Jan 5;186(1):209-229.e26. doi: 10.1016/j.cell.2022.11.026. PubMed 36608654.
Backbone
  Vector backbone: pLX_TRC317
  Backbone manufacturer: Broad Institute Genetic Perturbation Platform
  Backbone size w/o insert (bp): 8264
  Vector type: Mammalian Expression, Lentiviral
  Selectable markers: Puromycin
Growth in bacteria
  Bacterial resistance: Ampicillin, 100 μg/mL
  Growth temperature: 37°C
  Growth strain: NEB Stable
  Copy number: High Copy
Gene/Insert
  Gene/Insert name: POU2F2
  Species: H. sapiens (human)
  Insert size (bp): 1559
  Entrez Gene: POU2F2 (a.k.a. OCT2, OTF2, Oct-2)
  Promoter: EF1a
  Cloning method: Unknown
  Sequencing primers: 5′ GGGTGGAGACTGAAGTTAGGCCAG; 3′ CACATAGCGTAAAAGGAGCAACATAG
Terms and licenses: Academic/Nonprofit Terms; Industry Terms: Not Available to Industry
Depositor comments: XM_011527042,ENST00000560398 . The transcription factor ORF portion of this plasmid was synthesized by Genewiz. Please test multiple small colonies in case of plasmid recombination. To make this collection available in a timely manner, a portion of this collection was not fully sequenced by Addgene. If an Addgene verified full plasmid sequence is not available, please contact us prior to placing an order to request the full sequence.
How to cite: TFORF1865 was a gift from Feng Zhang (Addgene plasmid # 143857 ; http://n2t.net/addgene:143857 ; RRID:Addgene_143857)
