>Addgene plasmid #143857 | TFORF1865 | depositor partial sequence | sequence record 283698 | Insert
ACCGCCACCATGGTTCACTCCAGCATGGGGGCTCCAGAAATAAGAATGTCTAAGCCCCTGGAGGCCGAGA
AGCAAGGTCTGGACTCCCCATCAGAGCACACAGACACCGAAAGAAATGGACCAGACACTAATCATCAGAA
CCCCCAAAATAAGACCTCCCCATTCTCCGTGTCCCCAACTGGCCCCAGTACAAAGGTGGGCATTCTCTCT
GGCCTCCACTTAACATTCTGGGGTCCCGGACCCTGCCTCTCTCCCCCCCAGATCAAGGCTGAAGACCCCA
GTGGCGATTCAGCCCCAGCAGCACCCCTGCCCCCTCAGCCGGCCCAGCCTCATCTGCCCCAGGCCCAACT
CATGTTGACGGGCAGCCAGCTAGCTGGGGACATACAGCAGCTCCTCCAGCTCCAGCAGCTGGTGCTTGTG
CCAGGCCACCACCTCCAGCCACCTGCTCAGTTCCTGCTACCGCAGGCCCAGCAGAGCCAGCCAGGCCTGC
TACCGACACCAAATCTATTCCAGCTACCTCAGCAAACCCAGGGAGCTCTTCTGACCTCCCAGCCCCGGGC
CGGGCTTCCCACACAGCCCCCCAAATGCTTGGAGCCACCATCCCACCCCGAGGAGCCCAGTGATCTGGAG
GAGCTGGAGCAATTCGCCCGCACCTTCAAGCAACGCCGCATCAAGCTGGGCTTCACGCAGGGTGATGTGG
GCCTGGCCATGGGCAAGCTCTACGGCAACGACTTCAGCCAGACGACCATTTCCCGCTTCGAGGCCCTCAA
CCTGAGCTTCAAGAACATGTGCAAACTCAAGCCCCTCCTGGAGAAGTGGCTCAACGATGCAGAGACTATG
TCTGTGGACTCAAGCCTGCCCAGCCCCAACCAGCTGAGCAGCCCCAGCCTGGGTTTCGACGGCCTGCCCG
GCCGGAGACGCAAGAAGAGGACCAGCATCGAGACAAACGTCCGCTTCGCCTTAGAGAAGAGTTTTCTAGC
GAACCAGAAGCCTACCTCAGAGGAGATCCTGCTGATCGCCGAGCAGCTGCACATGGAGAAGGAAGTGATC
CGCGTCTGGTTCTGCAACCGGCGCCAGAAGGAGAAACGCATCAACCCCTGCAGTGCGGCCCCCATGCTGC
CCAGCCCAGGGAAGCCGGCCAGCTACAGCCCCCATATGGTCACACCCCAAGGGGGCGCGGGGACCTTACC
GTTGTCCCAAGCTTCCAGCAGTCTGAGCACAACAGTTACTACCTTATCCTCAGCTGTGGGGACGCTCCAC
CCCAGCCGGACAGCTGGAGGGGGTGGGGGCGGGGGCGGGGCTGCGCCCCCCCTCAATTCCATCCCCTCTG
TCACTCCCCCACCCCCGGCCACCACCAACAGCACAAACCCCAGCCCTCAAGGCAGCCACTCGGCTATCGG
CTTGTCAGGCCTGAACCCCAGCACGGGCCCTGGCCTCTGGTGGAACCCTGCCCCTTACCAGCCTTAGTAA
TGAACTAGTCCGTAACTTGAAAGTATTTCGATTTCTTGGCTTTATATATCTTGTGGAAAGGACGAGTTTC
AACAAATATTTGTCTATAA
