>Addgene plasmid #143857 | TFORF1865 | depositor partial sequence | sequence record 283699 | Barcode
GTTTCAACAAATATTTGTCTATAA
